>Addgene plasmid #65353 | POT2-TEF2p-ycrtE-ADH1t | depositor full sequence | sequence record 137531 | POT2-TEF2p-ycrtE-ADH1t sequence 6763 bps
AGCCAGGTAGAGACCGAGTCACTGCCAACCGAGACCTCTAGACCCGGGGAATTCGCGGCCGCCACCGCGG
TGGAGCTCCAGCTTTTGTTCCCTTTAGTGAGGGTTAATTGCGCGCTTGGCGTAATCATGGTCATAGCTGT
TTCCTGTGTGAAATTGTTATCCGCTCACAATTCCACACAACATAGGAGCCGGAAGCATAAAGTGTAAAGC
CTGGGGTGCCTAATGAGTGAGGTAACTCACATTAATTGCGTTGCGCTCACTGCCCGCTTTCCAGTCGGGA
AACCTGTCGTGCCAGCTGCATTAATGAATCGGCCAACGCGCGGGGAGAGGCGGTTTGCGTATTGGGCGCT
CTTCCGCTTCCTCGCTCACTGACTCGCTGCGCTCGGTCGTTCGGCTGCGGCGAGCGGTATCAGCTCACTC
AAAGGCGGTAATACGGTTATCCACAGAATCAGGGGATAACGCAGGAAAGAACATGTGAGCAAAAGGCCAG
CAAAAGGCCAGGAACCGTAAAAAGGCCGCGTTGCTGGCGTTTTTCCATAGGCTCCGCCCCCCTGACGAGC
ATCACAAAAATCGACGCTCAAGTCAGAGGTGGCGAAACCCGACAGGACTATAAAGATACCAGGCGTTTCC
CCCTGGAAGCTCCCTCGTGCGCTCTCCTGTTCCGACCCTGCCGCTTACCGGATACCTGTCCGCCTTTCTC
CCTTCGGGAAGCGTGGCGCTTTCTCATAGCTCACGCTGTAGGTATCTCAGTTCGGTGTAGGTCGTTCGCT
CCAAGCTGGGCTGTGTGCACGAACCCCCCGTTCAGCCCGACCGCTGCGCCTTATCCGGTAACTATCGTCT
TGAGTCCAACCCGGTAAGACACGACTTATCGCCACTGGCAGCAGCCACTGGTAACAGGATTAGCAGAGCG
AGGTATGTAGGCGGTGCTACAGAGTTCTTGAAGTGGTGGCCTAACTACGGCTACACTAGAAGGACAGTAT
TTGGTATCTGCGCTCTGCTGAAGCCAGTTACCTTCGGAAAAAGAGTTGGTAGCTCTTGATCCGGCAAACA
AACCACCGCTGGTAGCGGTGGTTTTTTTGTTTGCAAGCAGCAGATTACGCGCAGAAAAAAAGGATCTCAA
GAAGATCCTTTGATCTTTTCTACGGGGTCTGACGCTCAGTGGAACGAAAACTCACGTTAAGGGATTTTGG
TCATGAGATTATCAAAAAGGATCTTCACCTAGATCCTTTTAAATTAAAAATGAAGTTTTAAATCAATCTA
AAGTATATATGAGTAAACTTGGTCTGACAGTTACCAATGCTTAATCAGTGAGGCACCTATCTCAGCGATC
TGTCTATTTCGTTCATCCATAGTTGCCTGACTCCCCGTCGTGTAGATAACTACGATACGGGAGGGCTTAC
CATCTGGCCCCAGTGCTGCAATGATACCGCGACTACCACGCTCACCGGCTCCAGATTTATCAGCAATAAA
CCAGCCAGCCGGAAGGGCCGAGCGCAGAAGTGGTCCTGCAACTTTATCCGCCTCCATCCAGTCTATTAAT
TGTTGCCGGGAAGCTAGAGTAAGTAGTTCGCCAGTTAATAGTTTGCGCAACGTTGTTGCCATTGCTACAG
GCATCGTGGTGTCACGCTCGTCGTTTGGTATGGCTTCATTCAGCTCCGGTTCCCAACGATCAAGGCGAGT
TACATGATCCCCCATGTTGTGCAAAAAAGCGGTTAGCTCCTTCGGTCCTCCGATCGTTGTCAGAAGTAAG
TTGGCCGCAGTGTTATCACTCATGGTTATGGCAGCACTGCATAATTCTCTTACTGTCATGCCATCCGTAA
GATGCTTTTCTGTGACTGGTGAGTACTCAACCAAGTCATTCTGAGAATAGTGTATGCGGCGACCGAGTTG
CTCTTGCCCGGCGTCAATACGGGATAATACCGCGCCACATAGCAGAACTTTAAAAGTGCTCATCATTGGA
AAACGTTCTTCGGGGCGAAAACTCTCAAGGATCTTACCGCTGTTGAGATCCAGTTCGATGTAACCCACTC
GTGCACCCAACTGATCTTCAGCATCTTTTACTTTCACCAGCGTTTCTGGGTGAGCAAAAACAGGAAGGCA
AAATGCCGCAAAAAAGGGAATAAGGGCGACACGGAAATGTTGAATACTCATACTCTTCCTTTTTCAATAT
TATTGAAGCATTTATCAGGGTTATTGTCTCATGAGCGGATACATATTTGAATGTATTTAGAAAAATAAAC
AAATAGGGGTTCCGCGCACATTTCCCCGAAAAGTGCCACCTGGGTCCTTTTCATCACGTGCTATAAAAAT
AATTATAATTTAAATTTTTTAATATAAATATATAAATTAAAAATAGAAAGTAAAAAAAGAAATTAAAGAA
AAAATAGTTTTTGTTTTCCGAAGATGTAAAAGACTCTAGGGGGATCGCCAACAAATACTACCTTTTATCT
TGCTCTTCCTGCTCTCAGGTATTAATGCCGAATTGTTTCATCTTGTCTGTGTAGAAGACCACACACGAAA
ATCCTGTGATTTTACATTTTACTTATCGTTAATCGAATGTATATCTATTTAATCTGCTTTTCTTGTCTAA
TAAATATATATGTAAAGTACGCTTTTTGTTGAAATTTTTTAAACCTTTGTTTATTTTTTTTTCTTCATTC
CGTAACTCTTCTACCTTCTTTATTTACTTTCTAAAATCCAAATACAAAACATAAAAATAAATAAACACAG
AGTAAATTCCCAAATTATTCCATCATTAAAAGATACGAGGCGCGTGTAAGTTACAGGCAAGCGATCCGTC
CTAAGAAACCATTATTATCATGACATTAACCTATAAAAATAGGCGTATCACGAGGCCCTTTAATCTCGCG
CGTTTCGGTGATGACGGTGAAAACCTCTGACACATGCAGCTCCCGGAGATTGTCACAGCTTGTCTGTAAG
CGGATGCCGGGAGCAGACAAGCCCGTCAGGGCGCGTCAGCGGGTGTTGGCGGGTGTCGGGGCTGGCTTAA
CTATGCGGCATCAGAGCAGATTGTACTGAGAGTGCACCATACCACAGCTTTTCAATTCAATTCATCATTT
TTTTTTTATTCTTTTTTTTGATTTCGGTTTCTTTGAAATTTTTTTGATTCGGTAATCTCCGAACAGAAGG
AAGAACGAAGGAAGGAGCACAGACTTAGATTGGTATATATACGCATATGTAGTGTTGAAGAAACATGAAA
TTGCCCAGTATTCTTAACCCAACTGCACAGAACAAAAACCTGCAGGAAACGAAGATAAATCATGTCGAAA
GCTACATATAAGGAACGTGCTGCTACTCATCCTAGTCCTGTTGCTGCCAAGCTATTTAATATCATGCACG
AAAAGCAAACAAACTTGTGTGCTTCATTGGATGTTCGTACCACCAAGGAATTACTGGAGTTAGTTGAAGC
ATTAGGTCCCAAAATTTGTTTACTAAAAACACATGTGGATATCTTGACTGATTTTTCCATGGAGGGCACA
GTTAAGCCGCTAAAGGCATTATCCGCCAAGTACAATTTTTTACTCTTCGAAGACAGAAAATTTGCTGACA
TTGGTAATACAGTCAAATTGCAGTACTCTGCGGGTGTATACAGAATAGCAGAATGGGCAGACATTACGAA
TGCACACGGTGTGGTGGGCCCAGGTATTGTTAGCGGTTTGAAGCAGGCGGCAGAAGAAGTAACAAAGGAA
CCTAGAGGCCTTTTGATGTTAGCAGAATTGTCATGCAAGGGCTCCCTATCTACTGGAGAATATACTAAGG
GTACTGTTGACATTGCGAAGAGCGACAAAGATTTTGTTATCGGCTTTATTGCTCAAAGAGACATGGGTGG
AAGAGATGAAGGTTACGATTGGTTGATTATGACACCCGGTGTGGGTTTAGATGACAAGGGTGACGCATTG
GGTCAACAGTATAGAACCGTGGATGATGTGGTGTCTACAGGATCTGACATTATTATTGTTGGAAGAGGAC
TATTTGCAAAGGGAAGGGATGCTAAGGTAGAGGGTGAACGTTACAGAAAAGCAGGCTGGGAAGCATATTT
GAGAAGATGCGGCCAGCAAAACTAAAAAACTGTATTATAAGTAAATGCATGTATACTAAACTCACAAATT
AGAGCTTCAATTTAATTATATCAGTTATTACCCTATGCGGTGTGAAATACCGCACAGATGCGTAAGGAGA
AAATACCGCATCAGGAAATTGTAAACGTTAATATTTTGTTAAAATTCGCGTTAAATTTTTGTTAAATCAG
CTCATTTTTTAACCAATAGGCCGAAATCGGCAAAATCCCTTATAAATCAAAAGAATAGACCGAGATAGGG
T
[37 nt withheld, positions 4342-4378]
AAAGAACGTGGACTCCAACGTCAAAGG
[49 nt withheld, positions 4406-4454]
T
[91 nt withheld, positions 4456-4546]
G
[124 nt withheld, positions 4548-4671]
CGCGCCATTCGCCATTCAGGCTGCGCAACTGTTGGGAAGGGCGATCGGTGCGGGCCTCTTCGCTATTACG
CCAGCTGGCGAAAGGGGGATGTGCTGCAAGGCGATTAAGTTGGGTAACGCCAGGGTTTTCCCAGTCACGA
CGTTGTAAAACGACGGCCAGTGAGCGCGCGTAATACGACTCACTATAGGGCGAATTGGGTACCGGGCCCC
CCCTCGAGCTGCAGACCGGTACTAGTGGTCTCGATCCGCAGTGTCTTGGGTCTCTGCCTGAGGCCGGTAG
AGGTGTGGTCAATAAGAGCGACCTCATGCTATACCTGAGAAAGCAACCTGACCTACAGGAAAGAGTTACT
CAAGAATAAGAATTTTCGTTTTAAAACCTAAGAGTCACTTTAAAATTTGTATACACTTATTTTTTTTATA
ACTTATTTAATAATAAAAATCATAAATCATAAGAAATTCGGCTACAATGGGATGTCAGCCAACTTCTTCA
AGATAGCTTCCAACTTAACGTTCTTACCGGTTCTACCTTCAGAGTCAACGTCACCCAAGTCCATTCTACT
GTTAGCTTCAGCGAACTCACCTTGCAATCTACCCAATTCTCTTTCCAAAGCACCAGACAAGGTGTTCAAA
ACTTCTTGGGTGTATTCGAAAGAGTGGGTTTCGGTTCTCATGTAGTTAACACAGTGGTGCAAGATTTCTG
GAGAGGTAGACTTCTTTTGCAAGGTGTTGATAACCAATCTACTAGATGGGTTAGCGTGGATAGAGTGGAT
GGTTGGGAAAGAGAACTTACCTTCGGTCAAGTCTTCAGCGAAGTTCTTGTTGTGAGCGTATTCAGAAGAT
TGCAAGTTCATGTAGTCGTCGCGGATTTGGAAGTAGATAGAGATCAAGTTAACCAATTGAACGAAGTCGA
TGTCACATTCAGACTTAGCCATCATCAATCTAACAGCGATTCTGAACAAACCACCGGTCTTACCCAAAAC
CATCTTAACGTATTCTTCTTCAGATGGACAGGTCAAAGAGTCTCTCCAGAACAATTCCAAACCTTGACCT
CTGTGCAAAGACAAGATTTCGTCGGTGATAACCTTGTCCAAGTAGGTGTCCTTAGAGAATGGGATTTGAG
AGTTTGGGGTAGAGGTTCCACCGTTTTCAGAAGAAGCAGAAGAAGAAGAAGAAGCAGAAGAAACAGAAGA
TTGCAAAGAAGCAGAAGATGGTGGGATAACTGGCATTGGGATTGGGGTTGGTCTGAGCTTGAAGATTTCT
TGGTAAGCCAAGAAGTAAACGTAGTTAGCGGTGTTGATGGTTTGTGGGATACCGTAGATCAAGTGAGCAA
CTGGAGAACCTCTTCTCAAAACAGAAGAGTCTTCAACGTCGTCCATCAACAAAGAACCGGTGTGCAACAT
ACCAACAACGTTTTGGATAACTTCCAAGTCTTCCTTCTTAACGTCCAACCAGTAGTTGAAAGCCTCGATC
AATTGAGATCTGATTTCCTTACCTGGGTTCTTACCCAAGTAGTGGTATGGTTCCAACAAAACGATGTCGT
CTTGTGGGGTGAACTCCAATGGGATAGCGGTCAAGATGTTAGCGTAGTCCATCTTTAGTTAATTATAGTT
CGTTGACCGCATATTCTAAAAACAAGTACTCCTTAAAAAAAAACCTTGAAGGGAATAAACAAGTAGAATA
GATAGAGAGAAAAATAGAAAATGCAAGAGAATTTATATATTAGAAAGAGAGAAAGAAAAATGGAAAAAAA
AAAATAGGAAAAGCCAGAAATAGCACTAGAAGGAGCGACACCAGAAAAGAAGGTGATGGAACCAATTTAG
CTATATATAGTTAACTACCGGCTCGATCATCTCTGCCTCCAGCATAGTCGAAGAAGAATTTTTTTTTTCT
TGAGGCTTCTGTCAGCAACTCGTATTTTTTCTTCCTTTTTTGGTGAGCCTAAAAAGTTCCCACGTTCTCT
TGTACGACGCCGTCACAAACAACCTTATGGGTAATTTGTCGCGGTCTGGGTGTATAAATGTGTGGGTGCA
ACATGAATGTACGGAGGTAGTTTGCTGATTGGCGGTCTATAGATACCTTGGTTATGGCGCCC
Features (pLannotate 1.2.2; 21 found; start..end, strand, type, name):
     55..78      -  misc_feature   MCS (fragment): pBluescript multiple cloning site
     91..109     -  promoter       T3 promoter: promoter for bacteriophage T3 RNA polymerase
    154..170     -  protein_bind   lac operator: The lac repressor binds to the lac operator to inhibit transcription in E. coli. This inhibition can be relieved by adding lactose or isopropyl-β-D-thiogalactopyranoside (IPTG). lac repressor encoded by lacI
    178..208     -  promoter       lac promoter: promoter for the E. coli lac operon
    223..244     -  protein_bind   CAP binding site: CAP binding activates transcription in the presence of cAMP. E. coli catabolite activator protein
    257..349     -  CDS            lacI (fragment): lac repressor; lacI; The lac repressor binds to the lac operator to inhibit transcription in E. coli. This inhibition can be relieved by adding lactose or isopropyl-β-D-thiogalactopyranoside (IPTG).
    532..1120    -  rep_origin     ori: high-copy-number ColE1/pMB1/pBR322/pUC origin of replication
   1291..2151    -  CDS            AmpR: β-lactamase; bla; confers resistance to ampicillin, carbenicillin, and related antibiotics
   2152..2256    -  promoter       AmpR promoter: bla
   2293..2796    +  misc_feature   CEN/ARS: S. cerevisiae CEN6 centromere fused to an autonomously replicating sequence
   2865..2900    +  CDS            rop (fragment): Rop protein, which maintains plasmids at low copy number; rop
   3002..3051    +  misc_feature   bom (fragment): basis of mobility region from pBR322
   3066..3281    +  promoter       URA3 promoter: S. cerevisiae URA3
   3282..4085    +  CDS            URA3: orotidine-5'-phosphate decarboxylase, required for uracil biosynthesis; S. cerevisiae URA3; yeast auxotrophic marker, counterselectable with 5-fluoroorotic acid (5-FOA)
   4164..4215    +  misc_feature   bom (fragment): basis of mobility region from pBR322
   4216..4671    -  rep_origin     f1 ori (sequence partly withheld): f1 bacteriophage origin of replication; arrow indicates direction of (+) strand synthesis
   4679..4834    -  CDS            lacZα (fragment): LacZα fragment of β-galactosidase; lacZ fragment
   4842..4860    +  promoter       T7 promoter: promoter for bacteriophage T7 RNA polymerase
   4869..4889    -  misc_feature   MCS (fragment): pBluescript multiple cloning site
   4945..5131    -  terminator     ADH1 terminator: S. cerevisiae ADH1; transcription terminator for the S. cerevisiae alcohol dehydrogenase 1 (ADH1) gene
   5289..6203    -  CDS            al-3 (fragment): GGPPS_NEUCR - Experimental evidence at transcript level: Swiss-Prot protein existence level 2. Catalyzes the trans-addition of the three molecules of IPP onto DMAPP to form geranylgeranyl pyrophosphate. From Neurospora crassa (strain ATCC 24698 / 74-OR23-1A / CBS 708.71 / DSM 1257 / FGSC 987).
