[The description below was written by a language model from this plasmid's Addgene catalogue record and pLannotate feature annotations shown in this document.]
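Description:
POT2-TEF2p-ycrtE-ADH1t is a yeast–E. coli shuttle plasmid from the YeastFab standardized parts system, carrying a single assembled transcription unit (TU) in the POT2 receiving vector. The catalogue lists the vector type as unspecified, but the feature table shows a pBluescript/pRS-like architecture. A high-copy ColE1/pUC origin and an ampicillin resistance gene (β-lactamase with its own promoter) allow propagation and selection in E. coli. A CEN6/ARS element provides stable low-copy maintenance in Saccharomyces cerevisiae, and a URA3 marker with its native promoter allows uracil prototrophy selection and 5-FOA counterselection. An f1 origin, remnants of the lac promoter/operator and lacZα, and flanking T3 and T7 promoters with multiple cloning site fragments are carried over from the parental cloning vector.

The roughly 1.8 kb insert is the TU TEF2p-ycrtE-ADH1t, placed between the MCS remnants on the reverse strand. By its name, it consists of the S. cerevisiae TEF2 promoter driving ycrtE, followed by the ADH1 terminator. The annotation software detected the ADH1 terminator and matched the coding region to a fungal geranylgeranyl pyrophosphate synthase homologue (Neurospora crassa al-3), consistent with crtE encoding GGPP synthase, the enzyme that supplies the C20 precursor for carotenoid synthesis. The TEF2 promoter was not annotated automatically, but presumably occupies the unannotated region upstream of the coding sequence. The record does not state the source organism of ycrtE.

The stated purpose is to serve as one TU for combinatorial construction of a β-carotene pathway, that is, for combination with other promoter–gene–terminator units in yeast metabolic engineering.
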