Addgene plasmid #65353: POT2-TEF2p-ycrtE-ADH1t
Purpose: TU for combinatorial construction of ?-carotene pathway
Depositing lab: Junbiao Dai. Depositing organization: Tsinghua University. Publication: YeastFab: the design and construction of standard biological parts for metabolic engineering in Saccharomyces cerevisiae. Guo Y, Dong J, Zhou T, Auxillos J, Li T, Zhang W, Wang L, Shen Y, Luo Y, Zheng Y, Lin J, Chen GQ, Wu Q, Cai Y, Dai J. Nucleic Acids Res. 2015 May 8. pii: gkv464. 10.1093/nar/gkv464 PubMed 25956650.
Backbone
  Vector backbone: POT2
  Vector type: Unspecified
Growth in bacteria
  Bacterial resistance: Ampicillin, 100 μg/mL
  Growth temperature: 37°C
  Growth strain: DH5alpha
  Copy number: High Copy
Gene/Insert
  Gene/Insert name: TEF2p-ycrtE-ADH1t
  Insert size (bp): 1831
  Cloning method: Unknown
  Sequencing primers: 5′ M13-F20; 3′ M13 Reverse
Terms and licenses: Academic/Nonprofit Terms; Industry Terms: Not Available to Industry
Depositor comments: construction of TUs(TEF2p-ycrtE-ADH1t) in POT2 receiving vector
How to cite: POT2-TEF2p-ycrtE-ADH1t was a gift from Junbiao Dai (Addgene plasmid # 65353 ; http://n2t.net/addgene:65353 ; RRID:Addgene_65353)
