>Addgene plasmid #65353 | POT2-TEF2p-ycrtE-ADH1t | addgene partial sequence | sequence record 137229 | M13-F20 5'-TGTAAAACGACGGCCAGT-3'
CCCTCGAGCTGCAGACCGGTACTAGTGGTCTCGATCCGCAGTGTCTTGGGTCTCTGCCTGAGGCCGGTAG
AGGTGTGGTCAATAAGAGCGACCTCATGCTATACCTGAGAAAGCAACCTGACCTACAGGAAAGAGTTACT
CAAGAATAAGAATTTTCGTTTTAAAACCTAAGAGTCACTTTAAAATTTGTATACACTTATTTTTTTTATA
ACTTATTTAATAATAAAAATCATAAATCATAAGAAATTCGGCTACAATGGGATGTCAGCCAACTTCTTCA
AGATAGCTTCCAACTTAACGTTCTTACCGGTTCTACCTTCAGAGTCAACGTCACCCAAGTCCATTCTACT
GTTAGCTTCAGCGAACTCACCTTGCAATCTACCCAATTCTCTTTCCAAAGCACCAGACAAGGTGTTCAAA
ACTTCTTGGGTGTATTCGAAAGAGTGGGTTTCGGTTCTCATGTAGTTAACACAGTGGTGCAAGATTTCTG
GAGAGGTAGACTTCTTTTGCAAGGTGTTGATAACCAATCTACTAGATGGGTTAGCGTGGATAGAGTGGAT
GGTTGGGAAAGAGAACTTACCTTCGGTCAAGTCTTCAGCGAAGTTCTTGTTGTGAGCGTATTCAGAAGAT
TGCAAGTTCATGTAGTCGTCGCGGATTTGGAAGTAGATAGAGATCAAGTTAACCAATTGAACGAAGTCGA
TGTCACATTCAGACTTAGCCATCATCAATCTAACAGCGATTCTGAACAAACCACCGGTCTTACCCAAA
