>Addgene plasmid #65353 | POT2-TEF2p-ycrtE-ADH1t | addgene partial sequence | sequence record 137530 | M13-Rev 5'-CAGGAAACAGCTATGACC-3'
AGCTGGAGCTCCACCGCGGTGGCGGCCGCGAATTCCCCGGGTCTAGAGGTCTCGGTTGGCAGTGACTCGG
TCTCTACCTGGCTGGGCGCCATAACCAAGGTATCTATAGACCGCCAATCAGCAAACTACCTCCGTACATT
CATGTTGCACCCACACATTTATACACCCAGACCGCGACAAATTACCCATAAGGTTGTTTGTGACGGCGTC
GTACAAGAGAACGTGGGAACTTTTTAGGCTCACCAAAAAAGGAAGAAAAAATACGAGTTGCTGACAGAAG
CCTCAAGAAAAAAAAAATTCTTCTTCGACTATGCTGGAGGCAGAGATGATCGAGCCGGTAGTTAACTATA
TATAGCTAAATTGGTTCCATCACCTTCTTTTCTGGTGTCGCTCCTTCTAGTGCTATTTCTGGCTTTTCCT
ATTTTTTTTTTTCCATTTTTCTTTCTCTCTTTCTAATATATAAATTCTCTTGCATTTTCTATTTTTCTCT
CTATCTATTCTACTTGTTTATTCCCTTCAAGGTTTTTTTTTAAGGAGTACTTGTTTTTAGAATATGCGGT
CAACGAACTATAATTAACTAAAGATGGACTACGCTAACATCTTGACCGCTATCCCATTGGAGTTCACCCC
ACAAGACGACATCGTTTTGTTGGAACCATACCACTACTTGGGTAAGAACCCAGGTAAGGAAATCAGATCT
CAATTGATCGAGGCTTTCAACTACTGGT
